Addgene plasmid #114854: AT1G29720 X029_pECIA14
Purpose: Prey vector AT1G29720 X029_pECIA14 should be used with bait vector AT1G29720 X029_pECIA2.
Depositing lab: Youssef Belkhadir. Depositing organization: Gregor Mendel Institute of Molecular Plant Biology. Publication: An extracellular network of Arabidopsis leucine-rich repeat receptor kinases. Smakowska-Luzan E, Mott GA, Parys K, Stegmann M, Howton TC, Layeghifard M, Neuhold J, Lehner A, Kong J, Grunwald K, Weinberger N, Satbhai SB, Mayer D, Busch W, Madalinski M, Stolt-Bergner P, Provart NJ, Mukhtar MS, Zipfel C, Desveaux D, Guttman DS, Belkhadir Y. Nature. 2018 Jan 18;553(7688):342-346. doi: 10.1038/nature25184. Epub 2018 Jan 10. PubMed 29320478.
Backbone
  Vector backbone: pECIA14
  Backbone manufacturer: Chris Garcia (Addgene plasmid # 47051)
  Vector type: Insect Expression
Growth in bacteria
  Bacterial resistance: Ampicillin, 100 μg/mL
  Growth temperature: 37°C
  Growth strain: DH5alpha
  Copy number: High Copy
Gene/Insert
  Gene/Insert name: AT1G29720
  Species: A. thaliana (mustard weed)
  Entrez Gene: AT1G29720 (a.k.a. AT1G29720, CELLULOSE SYNTHASE LIKE D2, CLSD2, T3M22.6, T3M22_6)
  Promoter: Metallothionein (Copper-Inducible)
  Cloning method: Ligation Independent Cloning
Terms and licenses: Academic/Nonprofit Terms; Industry Terms: Not Available to Industry
Depositor comments: Plasmid for secreted expression in Drosophila cell culture by induction via CuSO4. Insert is an extracellular domain of indicated LRR-RK, C-terminally tagged with Pentameric rat COMP helix, Alkaline Phosphatase (human, placental), Flag, and hexahistidine tags. Insert Protein Sequence: KEIATTLGIKRLNLRDEDPCSSKTLKIIQEVDFVPNLDINNTIGCDCSFNNNTICRITELALKTMSLRGKLPPELTKLPYLKSIELCRNYLSGTIPMEWAKMAYLTSISVCANNLSGNLPAGLQNFKNLTFLGVEGNQFSGPIPDELGNLTSLTGLELASNKFTGILPGTLARLVNLERVRICDNNFTGIIPAYIGNWTRLQKLHLYASGLTGPIPDAVVRLENLLELSLSDTTGIKSFPNLSSKGLKRLILRNVGLSGPIPSYIWNLTDLKILDLSFNKLNGIVQGVQNPPKNIYLTGNLLSGNIESGGLLNSQSYIDLSYNNFSWSSSCQKGSTINTYQSSYSKNNLTGLPPCAVPANCKKYQRFLHINCGGEEVSIRNSLGKITYQTDNSRQTNAASNQQFDYWGVSNTGDFTDDNSDHDEYYTSTNLTLSGDYPDLYKTARRSALSLVYYAFCLENGNYNVKLHFMEIQFSDKEVYSRLGRRIFDVYVQGKLFLRDFNINKEANGNMKPVIKEINATVTNHMLEIRLYWAGKGTTLIPKRGNYGPLISAISLCHSQEPLCGVEKTKHHIK
How to cite: AT1G29720 X029_pECIA14 was a gift from Youssef Belkhadir (Addgene plasmid # 114854 ; http://n2t.net/addgene:114854 ; RRID:Addgene_114854)
