[The description below was written by a language model from this plasmid's Addgene catalogue record and pLannotate feature annotations shown in this document.]
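Description:
AT1G29720 X029_pECIA14 is an insect-cell expression plasmid built on the pECIA14 backbone, designed for secreted protein production in Drosophila cell culture. It serves as the "prey" construct in an extracellular interaction assay and is meant to be paired with the corresponding bait plasmid in pECIA2. In bacteria it is maintained as a high-copy plasmid through a ColE1/pUC-type origin and selected with ampicillin via the β-lactamase gene. The remaining lac promoter/operator, lacZα, lacI, rop and bom fragments are remnants of the cloning-vector backbone and have no evident role in expression.

The expression cassette is driven by the Drosophila metallothionein promoter, so transcription is induced by adding copper sulfate. A Drosophila BiP signal sequence directs the product into the secretory pathway. It is followed by the extracellular domain of the Arabidopsis thaliana leucine-rich repeat receptor kinase encoded by AT1G29720, which the feature table matches to RFK1. The catalogue's gene aliases also list a cellulose synthase-like name, which does not fit that annotation or the depositor's description. The ectodomain is fused at its C-terminus to the coiled-coil helix of rat COMP, which assembles the protein into pentamers and so raises avidity for detecting weak, transient interactions. Next comes human placental alkaline phosphatase, which provides an enzymatic readout of prey binding, and then FLAG and hexahistidine tags for detection or purification. The His tag is stated by the depositor but is not annotated in the feature table. An SV40 polyadenylation signal lies downstream of the fusion, though it is annotated on the opposite strand. The plasmid belongs to a collection used to map interactions among the extracellular domains of Arabidopsis LRR receptor kinases.
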