Features (pLannotate 1.2.2; 19 found; start..end, strand, type, name):
     23..449     +  promoter       MT promoter: Drosophila metallothionein promoter
    467..520     +  sig_peptide    BiP signal sequence: Drosophila BiP signal sequence
    521..2272    +  CDS            RFK1 (fragment): Y1972_ARATH - Experimental evidence at transcript level: Swiss-Prot protein existence level 2. From Arabidopsis thaliana (Mouse-ear cress).
   2279..2458    +  CDS            Comp (fragment): COMP_RAT - Experimental evidence at protein level: Swiss-Prot protein existence level 1. May play a role in the structural integrity of cartilage via its interaction with other extracellular matrix proteins such as the collagens and fibronectin. Can mediate the interaction of chondrocytes with the cartilage extracellular matrix through interaction with cell surface integrin receptors. Could play a role in the pathogenesis of osteoarthritis. Potent suppressor of apoptosis in both primary chondrocytes and transformed cells. Suppresses apoptosis by blocking the activation of caspase-3 and by indu
   2446..3898    +  CDS            SEAP (fragment): secreted alkaline phosphatase from human placenta The natural enzyme has a C-terminal transmembrane sequence that is replaced by a GPI anchor.
   3935..3964    +  CDS            2xFLAG (fragment): two tandem FLAG® epitope tags
   4070..4204    -  polyA_signal   SV40 poly(A) signal: SV40 polyadenylation signal
   4227..4311    -  CDS            large T antigen (fragment): large T antigen from SV40 (simian virus 40)
   4311..4335    +  misc_feature   MCS (fragment): pUC18/19 multiple cloning site
   4372..4388    -  protein_bind   lac operator: The lac repressor binds to the lac operator to inhibit transcription in E. coli. This inhibition can be relieved by adding lactose or isopropyl-β-D-thiogalactopyranoside (IPTG). lac repressor encoded by lacI
   4396..4426    -  promoter       lac promoter: promoter for the E. coli lac operon
   4441..4462    -  protein_bind   CAP binding site: CAP binding activates transcription in the presence of cAMP. E. coli catabolite activator protein
   4475..4567    -  CDS            lacI (fragment): lac repressor; lacI; The lac repressor binds to the lac operator to inhibit transcription in E. coli. This inhibition can be relieved by adding lactose or isopropyl-β-D-thiogalactopyranoside (IPTG).
   4750..5338    -  rep_origin     ori: high-copy-number ColE1/pMB1/pBR322/pUC origin of replication
   5509..6369    -  CDS            AmpR: β-lactamase; bla; confers resistance to ampicillin, carbenicillin, and related antibiotics
   6370..6474    -  promoter       AmpR promoter: bla
   6569..6604    +  CDS            rop (fragment): Rop protein, which maintains plasmids at low copy number; rop
   6706..6805    +  misc_feature   bom (fragment): basis of mobility region from pBR322
   6811..21      -  CDS            lacZα (fragment) (across the origin): LacZα fragment of β-galactosidase; lacZ fragment
>Addgene plasmid #114854 | AT1G29720 X029_pECIA14 | addgene full sequence | sequence record 274516 | Addgene NGS Result
GTAAAACGACGGCCAGTGAATTAATTCGTTGCAGGACAGGATGTGGTGCCCGATGTGACTAGCTCTTTGC
TGCAGGCCGTCCTATCCTCTGGTTCCGATAAGAGACCCAGAACTCCGGCCCCCCACCGCCCACCGCCACC
CCCATACATATGTGGTACGCAAGTAAGAGTGCCTGCGCATGCCCCATGTGCCCCACCAAGAGCTTTGCAT
CCCATACAAGTCCCCAAAGTGGAGAACCGAACCAATTCTTCGCGGGCAGAACAAAAGCTTCTGCACACGT
CTCCACTCGAATTTGGAGCCGGCCGGCGTGTGCAAAAGAGGTGAATCGAACGAAAGACCCGTGTGTAAAG
CCGCGTTTCCAAAATGTATAAAACCGAGAGCATCTGGCCAATGTGCATCAGTTGTGGTCAGCAGCAAAAT
CAAGTGAATCATCTCAGTGCAACTAAAGGGGGGATCCGATCTCAATATGAAGTTATGCATATTACTGGCC
GTCGTGGCCTTTGTTGGCCTCTCGCTCGGGAAGGAGATAGCTACTACACTTGGTATAAAGAGATTGAACC
TAAGGGATGAAGATCCTTGCAGTTCAAAAACTCTAAAGATCATACAAGAAGTTGATTTTGTTCCGAATCT
AGATATCAACAACACCATTGGTTGTGATTGTAGCTTCAACAACAACACGATATGTCGTATTACAGAACTA
GCTCTCAAGACCATGAGTCTTCGAGGGAAACTTCCACCTGAATTGACCAAGCTTCCATATCTCAAATCGA
TCGAATTATGCCGGAACTACCTCTCAGGAACAATTCCAATGGAGTGGGCTAAAATGGCATACCTCACTAG
CATCTCGGTCTGCGCGAATAATTTGTCTGGAAACTTACCAGCTGGATTACAAAACTTCAAGAATCTGACA
TTCCTAGGAGTTGAAGGCAACCAGTTCTCTGGTCCCATTCCTGATGAGCTTGGTAACTTGACCAGTCTAA
CAGGACTGGAACTTGCGTCTAATAAATTTACAGGAATCCTTCCCGGCACTCTTGCTAGACTGGTAAACCT
TGAAAGAGTAAGGATATGTGACAATAACTTTACTGGTATCATCCCAGCATATATTGGCAACTGGACTCGG
CTTCAAAAGCTACATCTTTATGCAAGTGGACTGACAGGACCTATCCCTGATGCAGTGGTCCGCCTAGAAA
ATCTTCTTGAATTGAGTCTTAGTGATACGACTGGGATAAAATCCTTTCCGAATTTATCTAGCAAAGGCCT
CAAACGCCTGATTTTGAGGAATGTGGGTTTGTCTGGTCCAATTCCTTCTTACATCTGGAATTTGACAGAC
CTAAAGATTCTTGATTTGTCATTTAACAAATTGAATGGTATAGTTCAAGGAGTTCAAAACCCACCAAAGA
ATATTTATTTGACTGGCAATTTGCTTTCTGGAAACATTGAATCTGGTGGTTTACTCAACAGCCAATCTTA
TATTGATCTCTCTTATAACAATTTTTCATGGTCGTCTAGCTGTCAAAAGGGCAGTACCATTAACACATAC
CAGAGCTCATATTCGAAGAACAATTTAACTGGGCTTCCTCCATGCGCTGTGCCAGCCAACTGCAAGAAAT
ATCAGCGATTTCTACATATAAACTGTGGTGGAGAAGAAGTATCTATTAGAAACTCCTTGGGTAAAATAAC
GTATCAAACTGATAACAGTCGTCAAACCAACGCTGCATCAAATCAGCAGTTCGATTATTGGGGAGTCAGT
AACACAGGTGACTTTACCGATGATAATAGTGATCATGATGAGTACTACACGTCAACTAATTTAACCCTGT
CTGGAGACTATCCTGATCTTTATAAGACTGCACGTCGATCTGCTCTATCTCTTGTTTATTATGCATTCTG
CTTGGAAAATGGAAACTACAATGTGAAACTACATTTTATGGAGATTCAGTTTTCTGACAAAGAAGTATAC
AGCCGTCTTGGCAGACGCATATTTGATGTCTATGTTCAGGGAAAATTATTCTTGAGGGATTTTAACATCA
ACAAGGAGGCTAATGGAAATATGAAGCCTGTTATTAAAGAAATAAACGCGACTGTGACCAATCATATGTT
GGAGATTCGGTTGTATTGGGCGGGGAAAGGGACAACCCTCATTCCTAAAAGAGGAAATTATGGTCCTCTT
ATCTCTGCTATCTCCTTGTGTCACAGTCAGGAGCCACTATGTGGAGTGGAGAAAACAAAACATCACATTA
AGCTGGAGGTGCTGTTCCAGGGACCAAGCGGCAATCCCGGCGGCGATCTGGCCCCCCAGATGCTGCGCGA
GCTGCAGGAGACCAATGCCGCCCTGCAGGACGTGCGCGAGCTGCTGCGCCACCGCGTGAAGGAGATCACC
TTCCTGAAGAACACCGTGATGGAGTGCGACGCCTGCGGCATGCAGCCCTCTAGAGGCTCCGGCTCCATCA
TCCCAGTTGAGGAGGAGAACCCGGACTTCTGGAACCGCGAGGCAGCCGAGGCCCTGGGTGCCGCCAAGAA
GCTGCAGCCTGCACAGACAGCCGCCAAGAACCTCATCATCTTCCTGGGCGATGGGATGGGGGTGTCTACG
GTGACAGCTGCCAGGATCCTAAAAGGGCAGAAGAAGGACAAACTGGGGCCTGAGATACCCCTGGCCATGG
ACCGCTTCCCATATGTGGCTCTGTCCAAGACATACAATGTAGACAAACATGTGCCAGACAGTGGAGCCAC
AGCCACGGCCTACCTGTGCGGGGTCAAGGGCAACTTCCAGACCATTGGCTTGAGTGCAGCCGCCCGCTTT
AACCAGTGCAACACGACACGCGGCAACGAGGTCATCTCCGTGATGAATCGGGCCAAGAAAGCAGGGAAGT
CAGTGGGAGTGGTAACCACCACACGAGTGCAGCACGCCTCGCCAGCCGGCACCTACGCCCACACGGTGAA
CCGCAACTGGTACTCGGACGCCGACGTGCCTGCCTCGGCCCGCCAGGAGGGGTGCCAGGACATCGCTACG
CAGCTCATCTCCAACATGGACATTGACGTGATCCTAGGTGGAGGCCGAAAGTACATGTTTCGCATGGGAA
CCCCAGACCCTGAGTACCCAGATGACTACAGCCAAGGTGGGACCAGGCTGGACGGGAAGAATCTGGTGCA
GGAATGGCTGGCGAAGCGCCAGGGTGCCCGGTATGTGTGGAACCGCACTGAGCTCATGCAGGCTTCCCTG
GACCCGTCTGTGACCCATCTCATGGGTCTCTTTGAGCCTGGAGACATGAAATACGAGATCCACCGAGACT
CCACACTGGACCCCTCCCTGATGGAGATGACAGAGGCTGCCCTGCGCCTGCTGAGCAGGAACCCCCGCGG
CTTCTTCCTCTTCGTGGAGGGTGGTCGCATCGACCATGGTCATCATGAAAGCAGGGCTTACCGGGCACTG
ACTGAGACGATCATGTTCGACGACGCCATTGAGAGGGCGGGCCAGCTCACCAGCGAGGAGGACACGCTGA
GCCTCGTCACTGCCGACCACTCCCACGTCTTCTCCTTCGGAGGCTACCCCCTGCGAGGGAGCTCCATCTT
CGGGCTGGCCCCTGGCAAGGCCCGGGACAGGAAGGCCTACACGGTCCTCCTATACGGAAACGGTCCAGGC
TATGTGCTCAAGGACGGCGCCCGGCCGGATGTTACCGAGAGCGAGAGCGGGAGCCCCGAGTATCGGCAGC
AGTCAGCAGTGCCCCTGGACGAAGAGACCCACGCAGGCGAGGACGTGGCGGTGTTCGCGCGCGGCCCGCA
GGCGCACCTGGTTCACGGCGTGCAGGAGCAGACCTTCATAGCGCACGTCATGGCCTTCGCCGCCTGCCTG
GAGCCCTACACCGCCTGCGACCTGGCGCCCCCCGCCGGCACCACCGACGCCGCGCACCCGGGTTCTAGAG
GAAGCACCTCCGGCGATAACGATTACAAGGATGATGATGATAAGGCCAGCGGCACCGGTCATCATCACCA
TCACCATTGAGTTTAAACCCGCTGATCAGCCTCGACTGTGCCTTCTAAGGCCTGAGCTCGCTGATCAGCC
TCGATCGAGGATCCAGACATGATAAGATACATTGATGAGTTTGGACAAACCACAACTAGAATGCAGTGAA
AAAAATGCTTTATTTGTGAAATTTGTGATGCTATTGCTTTATTTGTAACCATTATAAGCTGCAATAAACA
AGTTAACAACAACAATTGCATTCATTTTATGTTTCAGGTTCAGGGGGAGGTGTGGGAGGTTTTTTAAAGC
AAGTAAAACCTCTACAAATGTGGTATGGCTGATTATGATCAGTCGACCTGCAGGCATGCAAGCTTGGCGT
AATCATGGTCATAGCTGTTTCCTGTGTGAAATTGTTATCCGCTCACAATTCCACACAACATACGAGCCGG
AAGCATAAAGTGTAAAGCCTGGGGTGCCTAATGAGTGAGCTAACTCACATTAATTGCGTTGCGCTCACTG
CCCGCTTTCCAGTCGGGAAACCTGTCGTGCCAGCTGCATTAATGAATCGGCCAACGCGCGGGGAGAGGCG
GTTTGCGTATTGGGCGCTCTTCCGCTTCCTCGCTCACTGACTCGCTGCGCTCGGTCGTTCGGCTGCGGCG
AGCGGTATCAGCTCACTCAAAGGCGGTAATACGGTTATCCACAGAATCAGGGGATAACGCAGGAAAGAAC
ATGTGAGCAAAAGGCCAGCAAAAGGCCAGGAACCGTAAAAAGGCCGCGTTGCTGGCGTTTTTCCATAGGC
TCCGCCCCCCTGACGAGCATCACAAAAATCGACGCTCAAGTCAGAGGTGGCGAAACCCGACAGGACTATA
AAGATACCAGGCGTTTCCCCCTGGAAGCTCCCTCGTGCGCTCTCCTGTTCCGACCCTGCCGCTTACCGGA
TACCTGTCCGCCTTTCTCCCTTCGGGAAGCGTGGCGCTTTCTCATAGCTCACGCTGTAGGTATCTCAGTT
CGGTGTAGGTCGTTCGCTCCAAGCTGGGCTGTGTGCACGAACCCCCCGTTCAGCCCGACCGCTGCGCCTT
ATCCGGTAACTATCGTCTTGAGTCCAACCCGGTAAGACACGACTTATCGCCACTGGCAGCAGCCACTGGT
AACAGGATTAGCAGAGCGAGGTATGTAGGCGGTGCTACAGAGTTCTTGAAGTGGTGGCCTAACTACGGCT
ACACTAGAAGAACAGTATTTGGTATCTGCGCTCTGCTGAAGCCAGTTACCTTCGGAAAAAGAGTTGGTAG
CTCTTGATCCGGCAAACAAACCACCGCTGGTAGCGGTGGTTTTTTTGTTTGCAAGCAGCAGATTACGCGC
AGAAAAAAAGGATCTCAAGAAGATCCTTTGATCTTTTCTACGGGGTCTGACGCTCAGTGGAACGAAAACT
CACGTTAAGGGATTTTGGTCATGAGATTATCAAAAAGGATCTTCACCTAGATCCTTTTAAATTAAAAATG
AAGTTTTAAATCAATCTAAAGTATATATGAGTAAACTTGGTCTGACAGTTACCAATGCTTAATCAGTGAG
GCACCTATCTCAGCGATCTGTCTATTTCGTTCATCCATAGTTGCCTGACTCCCCGTCGTGTAGATAACTA
CGATACGGGAGGGCTTACCATCTGGCCCCAGTGCTGCAATGATACCGCGAGACCCACGCTCACCGGCTCC
AGATTTATCAGCAATAAACCAGCCAGCCGGAAGGGCCGAGCGCAGAAGTGGTCCTGCAACTTTATCCGCC
TCCATCCAGTCTATTAATTGTTGCCGGGAAGCTAGAGTAAGTAGTTCGCCAGTTAATAGTTTGCGCAACG
TTGTTGCCATTGCTACAGGCATCGTGGTGTCACGCTCGTCGTTTGGTATGGCTTCATTCAGCTCCGGTTC
CCAACGATCAAGGCGAGTTACATGATCCCCCATGTTGTGCAAAAAAGCGGTTAGCTCCTTCGGTCCTCCG
ATCGTTGTCAGAAGTAAGTTGGCCGCAGTGTTATCACTCATGGTTATGGCAGCACTGCATAATTCTCTTA
CTGTCATGCCATCCGTAAGATGCTTTTCTGTGACTGGTGAGTACTCAACCAAGTCATTCTGAGAATAGTG
TATGCGGCGACCGAGTTGCTCTTGCCCGGCGTCAATACGGGATAATACCGCGCCACATAGCAGAACTTTA
AAAGTGCTCATCATTGGAAAACGTTCTTCGGGGCGAAAACTCTCAAGGATCTTACCGCTGTTGAGATCCA
GTTCGATGTAACCCACTCGTGCACCCAACTGATCTTCAGCATCTTTTACTTTCACCAGCGTTTCTGGGTG
AGCAAAAACAGGAAGGCAAAATGCCGCAAAAAAGGGAATAAGGGCGACACGGAAATGTTGAATACTCATA
CTCTTCCTTTTTCAATATTATTGAAGCATTTATCAGGGTTATTGTCTCATGAGCGGATACATATTTGAAT
GTATTTAGAAAAATAAACAAATAGGGGTTCCGCGCACATTTCCCCGAAAAGTGCCACCTGACGTCTAAGA
AACCATTATTATCATGACATTAACCTATAAAAATAGGCGTATCACGAGGCCCTTTCGTCTCGCGCGTTTC
GGTGATGACGGTGAAAACCTCTGACACATGCAGCTCCCGGAGACGGTCACAGCTTGTCTGTAAGCGGATG
CCGGGAGCAGACAAGCCCGTCAGGGCGCGTCAGCGGGTGTTGGCGGGTGTCGGGGCTGGCTTAACTATGC
GGCATCAGAGCAGATTGTACTGAGAGTGCACCATATGCGGTGTGAAATACCGCACAGATGCGTAAGGAGA
AAATACCGCATCAGGCGCCATTCGCCATTCAGGCTGCGCAACTGTTGGGAAGGGCGATCGGTGCGGGCCT
CTTCGCTATTACGCCAGCTGGCGAAAGGGGGATGTGCTGCAAGGCGATTAAGTTGGGTAACGCCAGGGTT
TTCCCAGTCACGACGTT
